>Addgene plasmid #220375 | TXN-WT | depositor partial sequence | sequence record 431116 | TXN promoter
TGCCAGAACATTTCTCTATCGATAGGTACCGGCATTCCTGGATCAATGCAAACTCCGACTTCTGTTCCAG
GAGTCTGCCTCTGTTAGAAGAATCTCACACAAGTGTGCGTGCTGTGCCATTGTAAATGCTGTATAAGGTG
GCCAGGCCCAATCAGTCCCTGCAAGACACCGAACAGTAAGAACTATCTATGGAGTGTTTACTATGTGCCA
AGCACCGTCCTTTGCAAGCACTATTAACCCTCAAAATACCACCACCGTGAGATTGAGACCATCATGATTC
CCGTTCTACAGAAGGAAACACTGAGACTTCAGGAGGTCAGGACCTTTCCAGGGTCACAACTGCGTAACTA
AGTTGCAGAGCTCAACCCAGTGGCACTTCCATCTCACACGCAGCTGTCTGATGGTCAAGAGCCCAACCAG
TCCCCCGGTCGTTTCTACGCACTAAACCGCTGTGTCAAGCTGGAGCAGCGGGCTCAGCAGTGAAAATGAA
AGAACAGAAGGAGGTTACAGAGAAGAGAACGGTCACGGTAAATTCCGGAGAGGAGGCAAGGACGTACACA
CCGAGATACTTCCCGGTCACCGTTACTCAGCACTTTGTGGGGTTCACGTGGCTGGGGGGGCCGGGGCGTG
GCGGCCCTTTTCGAGGAATCCAGCCCTGCCTGGGCGGTCCCCATCTCGAGCGTGGGCGTGTTCGATTCAG
GCCCGGCGGACGCATCCCCAGGTGACCCGGGAGGGACCTTGTGTCTCTGGGGGTGACTGTCCGTCTCCCC
GCCTCCCACCGTCACGCGCAGTGCTGATCCCCACTTCCAGCTGGAGTGCGAGCTGGGCTTGGGGTTACAG
GAGCCGAAGCCCTGGAGCTCCGCCCCACGCTTGCGCCAGCCCCGCCCCGATCCCGGCTCGCAGGCTCCAG
GGGCGGGGCGTGGCCGGGGCGCAGCGACGGGCGCGGAGGTCCGGCCGGGCGCGCGCGCCCCCGCCACACG
CACGCCGGGCGTGCCAGTTTATAAAGGGAGAGAGCAAGCAGCGAGTCTTGAAGCTCTGTTTGGTGCTTTG
GATCCATTTCCATCGGTCCTTACAGCCGCTCGTCAGACTCCAGCAGCCAAGATGGTGAAGCAGATCGAGA
GCAAGGTACGCGCTACCGGGGAAGGCCAGGGTGCCGGCGCCGCGCGCGGCCTCTGTAACTGGGGAAGGCG
GTGGCGGGAGGTGGGGAAGGCGGTGGCGGGAGGTGCGGAGCTCGAGATCTGCGATCTAAGTAAGCTTGGC
