[The description below was written by a language model from this plasmid's Addgene catalogue record.]
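Description:
TXN-WT is a luciferase reporter plasmid built on the GV238 backbone and carrying promoter sequence from the human TXN gene, which encodes thioredoxin (also known as TRX, TRX1 or TRDX). The record lists the vector type as luciferase and gives the purpose simply as "TXN-promoter", indicating that the synthesized TXN regulatory region is meant to drive a luciferase reporter, so that light output serves as a readout of promoter activity in transfected cells. The insert was produced by gene synthesis rather than amplified from genomic DNA. The "WT" in the name suggests that this is the wild-type version of the promoter, probably intended as the reference for comparison with altered variants, although the record does not describe any such companion constructs.

The plasmid is maintained in E. coli as a high-copy construct under ampicillin selection. No feature table accompanies the entry, so several details are not stated: the boundaries and length of the TXN promoter fragment, the type of luciferase encoded, the origin of replication, and whether any polyadenylation signals, upstream transcriptional pause elements or mammalian selection markers are present.

Constructs of this kind are typically used in reporter assays to measure basal promoter strength, to test how transcription factors, signalling conditions or drug treatments affect transcription of the gene, and to map functional regulatory elements by comparing wild-type and mutated sequences, usually with a co-transfected control reporter for normalization. The specific biological question addressed with TXN-WT is not given in the record.
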