Addgene plasmid #220375: TXN-WT
Purpose: TXN-promoter
Depositing lab: Cheng Zhan.
Backbone
  Vector backbone: GV238
  Vector type: Luciferase
Growth in bacteria
  Bacterial resistance: Ampicillin, 100 μg/mL
  Growth temperature: 37°C
  Growth strain: DH5alpha
  Copy number: High Copy
Gene/Insert
  Gene/Insert name: TXN
  Species: H. sapiens (human)
  Entrez Gene: TXN (a.k.a. TRDX, TRX, TRX1, TXN1, Trx80)
  Cloning method: Gene Synthesis
  Sequencing primers: 5′ TTTCTCTATCGATAGGTACC
Terms and licenses: Academic/Nonprofit Terms; Industry Terms: Not Available to Industry
How to cite: TXN-WT was a gift from Cheng Zhan (Addgene plasmid # 220375)
